>Addgene plasmid #188747 | pCL055 AAVS1-9xTetO-UbC-IGKleader-Cas9site-hIgG1_FC-Myc-PDGFRb-T2A-Citrine-PolyA | addgene full sequence | sequence record 371444 | Addgene NGS Result
CCAGCGGTGGTTTGTTTGCCGGATCAAGAGCTACCAACTCTTTTTCCGAAGGTAACTGGCTTCAGCAGAG
CGCAGATACCAAATACTGTTCTTCTAGTGTAGCCGTAGTTAGGCCACCACTTCAAGAACTCTGTAGCACC
GCCTACATACCTCGCTCTGCTAATCCTGTTACCAGTGGCTGCTGCCAGTGGCGATAAGTCGTGTCTTACC
GGGTTGGACTCAAGACGATAGTTACCGGATAAGGCGCAGCGGTCGGGCTGAACGGGGGGTTCGTGCACAC
AGCCCAGCTTGGAGCGAACGACCTACACCGAACTGAGATACCTACAGCGTGAGCTATGAGAAAGCGCCAC
GCTTCCCGAAGGGAGAAAGGCGGACAGGTATCCGGTAAGCGGCAGGGTCGGAACAGGAGAGCGCACGAGG
GAGCTTCCAGGGGGAAACGCCTGGTATCTTTATAGTCCTGTCGGGTTTCGCCACCTCTGACTTGAGCGTC
GATTTTTGTGATGCTCGTCAGGGGGGCGGAGCCTATGGAAAAACGCCAGCAACGCGGCCTTTTTACGGTT
CCTGGCCTTTTGCTGGCCTTTTGCTCACATGTTCTTTCCTGCGTTATCCCCTGATTCTGTGGATAACCGT
ATTACCGCCTTTGAGTGAGCTGATACCGCTCGCCGCAGCCGAACGACCGAGCGCAGCGAGTCAGTGAGCG
AGGAAGCGGAAGAGCGCCCAATACGCAAACCGCCTCTCCCCGCGCGTTGGCCGATTCATTAATGCAGCTG
GCACGACAGGTTTCCCGACTGGAAAGCGGGCAGTGAGCGCAACGCAATTAATGTGAGTTAGCTCACTCAT
TAGGCACCCCAGGCTTTACACTTTATGCTTCCGGCTCGTATGTTGTGTGGAATTGTGAGCGGATAACAAT
TTCACACAGGAAACAGCTATGACCATGATTACGCCAAGCTCAGAATTAACCCTCACTAAAGGGACTAGTC
CTGCAGGTTTAAACGAATTCGCCCTTTGCTTTCTCTGACCAGCATTCTCTCCCCTGGGCCTGTGCCGCTT
TCTGTCTGCAGCTTGTGGCCTGGGTCACCTCTACGGCTGGCCCAGATCCTTCCCTGCCGCCTCCTTCAGG
TTCCGTCTTCCTCCACTCCCTCTTCCCCTTGCTCTCTGCTGTGTTGCTGCCCAAGGATGCTCTTTCCGGA
GCACTTCCTTCTCGGCGCTGCACCACGTGATGTCCTCTGAGCGGATCCTCCCCGTGTCTGGGTCCTCTCC
GGGCATCTCTCCTCCCTCACCCAACCCCATGCCGTCTTCACTCGCTGGGTTCCCTTTTCCTTCTCCTTCT
GGGGCCTGTGCCATCTCTCGTTTCTTAGGATGGCCTTCTCCGACGGATGTCTCCCTTGCGTCCCGCCTCC
CCTTCTTGTAGGCCTGCATCATCACCGTTTTTCTGGACAACCCCAAAGTACCCCGTCTCCCTGGCTTTAG
CCACCTCTCCATCCTCTTGCTTTCTTTGCCTGGACACCCCGTTCTCCTGTGGATTCGGGTCACCTCTCAC
TCCTTTCATTTGGGCAGCTCCCCTACCCCCCTTACCTCTCTAGTCTGTGCTAGCTCTTCCAGCCCCCTGT
CATGGCATCTTCCAGGGGTCCGAGAGCTCAGCTAGTCTTCTTCCTCCAACCCGGGCCCCTATGTCCACTT
CAGGACAGCATGTTTGCTGCCTCCAGGGATCCTGTGTCCCCGAGCTGGGACCACCTTATATTCCCAGGGC
CGGTTAATGTGGCTCTGGTTCTGGGTACTTTTATCTGTCCCCTCCACCCCACAGTGGGGCAAGCTTCTGA
CCTCTTCTCTTCCTCCCACAGGGCCTCGAGAGATCTGGCAGCGGAGAGGGCAGAGGAAGTCTTCTAACAT
GCGGTGACGTGGAGGAGAATCCCGGCCCTAGGCTCGAGATGACCGAGTACAAGCCCACGGTGCGCCTCGC
CACCCGCGACGACGTCCCCAGGGCCGTACGCACCCTCGCCGCCGCGTTCGCCGACTACCCCGCCACGCGC
CACACCGTCGATCCGGACCGCCACATCGAGCGGGTCACCGAGCTGCAAGAACTCTTCCTCACGCGCGTCG
GGCTCGACATCGGCAAGGTGTGGGTCGCGGACGACGGCGCCGCGGTGGCGGTCTGGACCACGCCGGAGAG
CGTCGAAGCGGGGGCGGTGTTCGCCGAGATCGGCCCGCGCATGGCCGAGTTGAGCGGTTCCCGGCTGGCC
GCGCAGCAACAGATGGAAGGCCTCCTGGCGCCGCACCGGCCCAAGGAGCCCGCGTGGTTCCTGGCCACCG
TCGGCGTCTCGCCCGACCACCAGGGCAAGGGTCTGGGCAGCGCCGTCGTGCTCCCCGGAGTGGAGGCGGC
CGAGCGCGCCGGGGTGCCCGCCTTCCTGGAGACCTCCGCGCCCCGCAACCTCCCCTTCTACGAGCGGCTC
GGCTTCACCGTCACCGCCGACGTCGAGGTGCCCGAAGGACCGCGCACCTGGTGCATGACCCGCAAGCCCG
GTGCCTGATCTAGAGGGCCCGTTTAAACCCGCTGATCAGCCTCGACTGTGCCTTCTAGTTGCCAGCCATC
TGTTGTTTGCCCCTCCCCCGTGCCTTCCTTGACCCTGGAAGGTGCCACTCCCACTGTCCTTTCCTAATAA
AATGAGGAAATTGCATCGCATTGTCTGAGTAGGTGTCATTCTATTCTGGGGGGTGGGGTGGGGCAGGACA
GCAAGGGGGAGGATTGGGAAGACAATAGCAGGCATGCTGGGGATGCGGTGGGCTCTATGGCTTCTGAGGC
GGAAAGAACCAGCTGGGGGCTAGCAAAGCCTAGGAACAGCTGCATATAGCACTGCAGTTTACTCCCTATC
AGTGATAGAGAGTCAAAAGGCCATGCCCTCCCTATCAGTGATAGAGAGAGCAGACTCAAGGTGGTCCCTA
TCAGTGATAGAGAGATTGAGCAAGAGGGCCTCCCTATCAGTGATAGAGAATAGCACTGCAGTTTACTCCC
TATCAGTGATAGAGAGTCAAAAGGCCATGCCCTCCCTATCAGTGATAGAGAGAGCAGACTCAAGGTGGTC
CCTATCAGTGATAGAGAGATTGAGCAAGAGGGCCTCCCTATCAGTGATAGAGATTGATCCAGTCAGGGCC
TCCCTATCAGTGATAGAGAAGCTATGTGCAGGTAGGGCTGTACAGTGGGAATGCATGGCCTCCGCGCCGG
GTTTTGGCGCCTCCCGCGGGCGCCCCCCTCCTCACGGCGAGCGCTGCCACGTCAGACGAAGGGCGCAGCG
AGCGTCCTGATCCTTCCGCCCGGACGCTCAGGACAGCGGCCCGCTGCTCATAAGACTCGGCCTTAGAACC
CCAGTATCAGCAGAAGGACATTTTAGGACGGGACTTGGGTGACTCTAGGGCACTGGTTTTCTTTCCAGAG
AGCGGAACAGGCGAGGAAAAGTAGTCCCTTCTCGGCGATTCTGCGGAGGGATCTCCGTGGGGCGGTGAAC
GCCGATGATTATATAAGGACGCGCCGGGTGTGGCACAGCTAGTTCCGTCGCAGCCGGGATTTGGGTCGCG
GTTCTTGTTTGTGGATCGCTGTGATCGTCACTTGGTGAGTAGCGGGCTGCTGGGCTGGCCGGGGCTTTCG
TGGCCGCCGGGCCGCTCGGTGGGACGGAAGCGTGTGGAGAGACCGCCAAGGGCTGTAGTCTGGGTCCGCG
AGCAAGGTTGCCCTGAACTGGGGGTTGGGGGGAGCGCAGCAAAATGGCGGCTGTTCCCGAGTCTTGAATG
GAAGACGCTTGTGAGGCGGGCTGTGAGGTCGTTGAAACAAGGTGGGGGGCATGGTGGGCGGCAAGAACCC
AAGGTCTTGAGGCCTTCGCTAATGCGGGAAAGCTCTTATTCGGGTGAGATGGGCTGGGGCACCATCTGGG
GACCCTGACGTGAAGTTTGTCACTGACTGGAGAACTCGGTTTGTCGTCTGTTGCGGGGGCGGCAGTTATG
GCGGTGCCGTTGGGCAGTGCACCCGTACCTTTGGGAGCGCGCGCCCTCGTCGTGTCGTGACGTCACCCGT
TCTGTTGGCTTATAATGCAGGGTGGGGCCACCTGCCGGTAGGTGTGCGGTAGGCTTTTCTCCGTCGCAGG
ACGCAGGGTTCGGGCCTAGGGTAGGCTCTCCTGAATCGACAGGCGCCGGACCTCTGGTGAGGGGAGGGAT
AAGTGAGGCGTCAGTTTCTTTGGTCGGTTTTATGTACCTATCTTCTTAAGTAGCTGAAGCTCCGGTTTTG
AACTATGCGCTCGGGGTTGGCGAGTGTGTTTTGTGAAGTTTTTTAGGCACCTTTTGAAATGTAATCATTT
GGGTCAATATGTAATTTTCAGTGTTAGACTAGTAAATTGTCCGCTAAATTCTGGCCGTTTTTGGCTTTTT
TGTTAGACCCACCGCGGTGGGCCACCATGGAGACAGACACACTCCTGCTATGGGTACTGCTGCTCTGGGT
TCCAGGTTCCACTGGTGACGCTAGCGAGACGGGCGGATCAGGCGGTCGTCTCGGATCCGACAAAACTCAC
ACATGCCCACCGTGCCCAGCACCTGAACTCCTGGGGGGACCGTCAGTCTTCCTCTTCCCCCCAAAACCCA
AGGACACCCTCATGATCTCCCGGACCCCTGAGGTCACATGCGTGGTGGTGGACGTGAGCCACGAAGACCC
TGAGGTCAAGTTCAACTGGTACGTGGACGGCGTGGAGGTGCATAATGCCAAGACAAAGCCGCGGGAGGAG
CAGTACAACAGCACGTACCGTGTGGTCAGCGTCCTCACCGTCCTGCACCAGGACTGGCTGAATGGCAAGG
AGTACAAGTGCAAGGTCTCCAACAAAGCCCTCCCAGCCCCCATCGAGAAAACCATCTCCAAAGCCAAAGG
GCAGCCCCGAGAACCACAGGTCTACACCCTGCCCCCATCCCGGGAGGAGATGACCAAGAACCAGGTCAGC
CTGACCTGCCTGGTCAAAGGCTTCTATCCCAGCGACATCGCCGTGGAGTGGGAGAGCAATGGGCAGCCGG
AGAACAACTACAAGACCACGCCTCCCGTGCTGGACTCCGACGGCTCCTTCTTCCTCTACAGCAAGCTCAC
CGTGGACAAGAGCAGGTGGCAGCAGGGGAACGTCTTCTCATGCTCCGTGATGCACGAGGCTCTGCACAAC
CACTACACGCAGAAGAGCCTCTCCCTGTCTCCGGGTAAAGGAGGAGGTGGAAGCGGAGGAGGAGGAAGCG
GAGGAGGAGGTAGCGGAGAACAAAAACTCATCTCAGAAGAGGATCTGAATGCTGTGGGCCAGGACACGCA
GGAGGTCATCGTGGTGCCACACTCCTTGCCCTTTAAGGTGGTGGTGATCTCAGCCATCCTGGCCCTGGTG
GTGCTCACCATCATCTCCCTTATCATCCTCATCATGCTTTGGCAGAAGAAGCCACGTTGTACAGGCAGTG
GAGAGGGCAGAGGAAGTCTGCTAACATGCGGTGACGTCGAGGAGAATCCTGGCCCACCGGTCGCCACCAT
GGTGAGCAAGGGCGAGGAGCTGTTCACCGGGGTGGTGCCCATCCTGGTCGAGCTGGACGGCGACGTAAAC
GGCCACAAGTTCAGCGTGTCCGGCGAGGGCGAGGGCGATGCCACCTACGGCAAGCTGACCCTGAAGTTCA
TCTGCACCACCGGCAAGCTGCCCGTGCCCTGGCCCACCCTCGTGACCACCTTCGGCTACGGCCTGATGTG
CTTCGCCCGCTACCCCGACCACATGAAGCAGCACGACTTCTTCAAGTCCGCCATGCCCGAAGGCTACGTC
CAGGAGCGCACCATCTTCTTCAAGGACGACGGCAACTACAAGACCCGCGCCGAGGTGAAGTTCGAGGGCG
ACACCCTGGTGAACCGCATCGAGCTGAAGGGCATCGACTTCAAGGAGGACGGCAACATCCTGGGGCACAA
GCTGGAGTACAACTACAACAGCCACAACGTCTATATCATGGCCGACAAGCAGAAGAACGGCATCAAGGTG
AACTTCAAGATCCGCCACAACATCGAGGACGGCAGCGTGCAGCTCGCCGACCACTACCAGCAGAACACCC
CCATCGGCGACGGCCCCGTGCTGCTGCCCGACAACCACTACCTGAGCTACCAGTCCGCCCTGAGCAAAGA
CCCCAACGAGAAGCGCGATCACATGGTCCTGCTGGAGTTCGTGACCGCCGCCGGGATCACTCTCGGCATG
GACGAGCTGTACAAGCCAAAAAAGAAGAGAAAGGTATAGTTAACTAAACTTGTTTATTGCAGCTTATAAT
GGTTACAAATAAAGCAATAGCATCACAAATTTCACAAATAAAGCATTTTTTTCACTGCATTCTAGTTGTG
GTTTGTCCAAACTCATCAATGTATCTTATCATGTCTGCATATGTAAATTGTAAGCGTCTCGGCCTCTAGA
GTCGAGATGACATTGATTATTGAACTAGGGACAGGATTGGTGACAGAAAAGCCCCATCCTTAGGCCTCCT
CCTTCCTAGTCTCCTGATATTGGGTCTAACCCCCACCTCCTGTTAGGCAGATTCCTTATCTGGTGACACA
CCCCCATTTCCTGGAGCCATCTCTCTCCTTGCCAGAACCTCTAAGGTTTGCTTACGATGGAGCCAGAGAG
GATCCTGGGAGGGAGAGCTTGGCAGGGGGTGGGAGGGAAGGGGGGGATGCGTGACCTGCCCGGTTCTCAG
TGGCCACCCTGCGCTACCCTCTCCCAGAACCTGAGCTGCTCTGACGCGGCTGTCTGGTGCGTTTCACTGA
TCCTGGTGCTGCAGCTTCCTTACACTTCCCAAGAGGAGAAGCAGTTTGGAAAAACAAAATCAGAATAAGT
TGGTCCTGAGTTCTAACTTTGGCTCTTCACCTTTCTAGTCCCCAATTTATATTGTTCCTCCGTGCGTCAG
TTTTACCTGTGAGATAAGGCCAGTAGCCAGCCCCGTCCTGGCAGGGCTGTGGTGAGGAGGGGGGTGTCCG
TGTGGAAAACTCCCTTTGTGAGAATGGTGCGTCCTAGGTGTTCACCAGGTCGTGGCCGCCTCTACTCCCT
TTCTCTTTCTCCATCCTTCTTTCCTTAAAGAGTCCCCAGTGCTATCTGGGACATATTCCTCCGCCCAGAG
CAGGGTCCCGCTTCCCTAAGGCCCTGCTCTGGGCTTCTGGGTTTGAGTCCTTGGCAAGCCCAGGAGAGGC
GCTCAGGCTTCCCTGTCCCCCTTCCTCGTCCACCATCTCATGCCCCTGGCTCTCCTGCCCCTTCCCTACA
GGGGTTCCTGGCTCTGCTCTTCGCCTTCTTGACGAGTTCTTCTGAATTATTAACGCTTACAATTTCCTGA
TGCGGTATTTTCTCCTTACGCATCTGTGCGGTATTTCACACCGCATCAGGTGGCACTTTTCGGGGAAATG
TGCGCGGAACCCCTATTTGTTTATTTTTCTAAATACATTCAAATATGTATCCGCTCATGAGATTATCAAA
AAGGATCTTCACCTAGATCCTTTTAAATTAAAAATGAAGTTTTAAATCAATCTAAAGTATATATGAGTAA
ACTTGGTCTGACAGTTACCAATGCTTAATCAGTGAGGCACCTATCTCAGCGATCTGTCTATTTCGTTCAT
CCATAGTTGCCTGACTCCCCGTCGTGTAGATAACTACGATACGGGAGGGCTTACCATCTGGCCCCAGTGC
TGCAATGATACCGCGAGACCCACGCTCACCGGCTCCAGATTTATCAGCAATAAACCAGCCAGCCGGAAGG
GCCGAGCGCAGAAGTGGTCCTGCAACTTTATCCGCCTCCATCCAGTCTATTAATTGTTGCCGGGAAGCTA
GAGTAAGTAGTTCGCCAGTTAATAGTTTGCGCAACGTTGTTGCCATTGCTACAGGCATCGTGGTGTCACG
CTCGTCGTTTGGTATGGCTTCATTCAGCTCCGGTTCCCAACGATCAAGGCGAGTTACATGATCCCCCATG
TTGTGCAAAAAAGCGGTTAGCTCCTTCGGTCCTCCGATCGTTGTCAGAAGTAAGTTGGCCGCAGTGTTAT
CACTCATGGTTATGGCAGCACTGCATAATTCTCTTACTGTCATGCCATCCGTAAGATGCTTTTCTGTGAC
TGGTGAATACTCAACCAAGTCATTCTGAGAATAGTGTATGCGGCGACCGAGTTGCTCTTGCCCGGCGTCA
ATACGGGATAATACCGCGCCACATAGCAGAACTTTAAAAGTGCTCATCATTGGAAAACGTTCTTCGGGGC
GAAAACTCTCAAGGATCTTACCGCTGTTGAGATCCAGTTCGATGTAACCCACTCGTGCACCCAACTGATC
TTCAGCATCTTTTACTTTCACCAGCGTTTCTGGGTGAGCAAAAACAGGAAGGCAAAATGCCGCAAAAAAG
GGAATAAGGGCGACACGGAAATGTTGAATACTCATACTCTTCCTTTTTCAATATTATTGAAGCATTTATC
AGGGTTATTGTCTCATGACCAAAATCCCTTAACGTGAGTTTTCGTTCCACTGAGCGTCAGACCCCGTAGA
AAAGATCAAAGGATCTTCTTGAGATCCTTTTTTTCTGCGCGTAATCTGCTGCTTGCAAACAAAAAAACCA
CCGCTA
Features (pLannotate 1.2.2; 33 found; start..end, strand, type, name):
    714..806     +  CDS            lacI (fragment): lac repressor; lacI; The lac repressor binds to the lac operator to inhibit transcription in E. coli. This inhibition can be relieved by adding lactose or isopropyl-β-D-thiogalactopyranoside (IPTG).
    819..840     +  protein_bind   CAP binding site: CAP binding activates transcription in the presence of cAMP. E. coli catabolite activator protein
    855..885     +  promoter       lac promoter: promoter for the E. coli lac operon
    893..909     +  protein_bind   lac operator: The lac repressor binds to the lac operator to inhibit transcription in E. coli. This inhibition can be relieved by adding lactose or isopropyl-β-D-thiogalactopyranoside (IPTG). lac repressor encoded by lacI
    954..972     +  promoter       T3 promoter: promoter for bacteriophage T3 RNA polymerase
   1007..1810    +  misc_feature   HA-L: left homology arm from the adeno-associated virus integration site (AAVS1) within intron 1 of the human PPP1R12C gene
   1817..1842    +  misc_feature   SA: splice acceptor site
   1929..2528    +  CDS            PuroR: puromycin N-acetyltransferase; pac from Streptomyces alboniger; confers resistance to puromycin
   2566..2790    +  polyA_signal   bGH poly(A) signal: bovine growth hormone polyadenylation signal
   2794..2815    +  promoter       SV40 promoter (fragment): SV40 enhancer and early promoter
   2856..2881    +  promoter       tight TRE promoter (fragment): Tet-responsive promoter PTight, consisting of seven tet operator sequences followed by the minimal CMV promoter
   2898..2917    +  promoter       tight TRE promoter (fragment): Tet-responsive promoter PTight, consisting of seven tet operator sequences followed by the minimal CMV promoter
   2935..2953    +  protein_bind   tet operator: tetO; bacterial operator O2 for the tetR and tetA genes tetracycline repressor TetR
   2970..2990    +  promoter       tight TRE promoter (fragment): Tet-responsive promoter PTight, consisting of seven tet operator sequences followed by the minimal CMV promoter
   3000..3025    +  promoter       tight TRE promoter (fragment): Tet-responsive promoter PTight, consisting of seven tet operator sequences followed by the minimal CMV promoter
   3042..3061    +  promoter       tight TRE promoter (fragment): Tet-responsive promoter PTight, consisting of seven tet operator sequences followed by the minimal CMV promoter
   3079..3097    +  protein_bind   tet operator: tetO; bacterial operator O2 for the tetR and tetA genes tetracycline repressor TetR
   3115..3137    +  promoter       PLtetO-1 promoter (fragment): modified phage lambda PL promoter with tet operator sites (Lutz and Bujard, 1997)
   3150..3170    +  promoter       tight TRE promoter (fragment): Tet-responsive promoter PTight, consisting of seven tet operator sequences followed by the minimal CMV promoter
   3207..4418    +  promoter       UbC promoter: human ubiquitin C promoter
   4437..4499    +  sig_peptide    Igκ leader: leader sequence from mouse immunoglobulin κ light chain
   4539..5219    +  CDS            IGHG1 (fragment): IGHG1_HUMAN - Experimental evidence at protein level: Swiss-Prot protein existence level 1. Constant region of immunoglobulin heavy chains. Immunoglobulins, also known as antibodies, are membrane-bound or secreted glycoproteins produced by B lymphocytes. In the recognition phase of humoral immunity, the membrane-bound immunoglobulins serve as receptors which, upon binding of a specific antigen, trigger the clonal expansion and differentiation of B lymphocytes into immunoglobulins- secreting plasma cells. Secreted immunoglobulins mediate the effector phase of humoral immunity, which results in
   5301..5447    +  CDS            PDGFRβ TM domain: transmembrane domain from platelet derived growth factor receptor beta
   5529..6245    +  CDS            Citrine: Citrine is a basic (constitutively fluorescent) yellow fluorescent protein published in 2001, derived from Aequorea victoria. It has moderate acid sensitivity.
   6246..6266    +  CDS            SV40 NLS: nuclear localization signal of SV40 (simian virus 40) large T antigen
   6277..6398    +  polyA_signal   SV40 poly(A) signal: SV40 polyadenylation signal
   6464..7300    +  misc_feature   HA-R: right homology arm from the adeno-associated virus integration site (AAVS1) within intron 1 of the human PPP1R12C gene
   7301..7325    +  CDS            NeoR/KanR (fragment): aminoglycoside phosphotransferase confers resistance to neomycin, kanamycin, and G418 (Geneticin®)
   7346..7396    -  misc_feature   bom (fragment): basis of mobility region from pBR322
   7423..7482    +  promoter       AmpR promoter (fragment): bla
   7575..8435    -  CDS            AmpR: β-lactamase; bla; confers resistance to ampicillin, carbenicillin, and related antibiotics
   8436..8488    -  promoter       AmpR promoter (fragment): bla
   8559..531     +  rep_origin     ori (across the origin): high-copy-number ColE1/pMB1/pBR322/pUC origin of replication
