[The description below was written by a language model from this plasmid's Addgene catalogue record and pLannotate feature annotations shown in this document.]
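Description:
pCL055 is a high-copy, ampicillin-selected bacterial plasmid (ColE1/pUC-type origin, β-lactamase marker) built on a pAAVS1 donor backbone. It serves as a homology-directed repair template for installing a synthetic reporter at the human AAVS1 safe-harbour locus in intron 1 of PPP1R12C. Left and right AAVS1 homology arms flank the whole mammalian payload. Immediately after the left arm sit a splice acceptor and a promoterless puromycin N-acetyltransferase gene with a bGH polyadenylation signal. This is a gene-trap arrangement, so puromycin resistance should be expressed mainly when the cassette integrates correctly and is spliced into the host transcript.

Downstream is the reporter itself. An array of tet operator sites (nine according to the plasmid name; the annotation tool detects them as individual tetO and TRE-fragment hits) lies directly upstream of the constitutive human UbC promoter. The promoter drives a single open reading frame consisting of a mouse Igκ leader, a Cas9 target site (named in the title but not annotated), a human IgG1 Fc fragment, a Myc tag (also only in the name) and the PDGFRβ transmembrane domain, which together display the Fc on the cell surface. A T2A peptide then separates this synthetic surface marker from Citrine, which the feature table shows fused to an SV40 NLS, followed by an SV40 poly(A) signal.

Proteins fused to a TetR-family DNA-binding domain can be recruited to the operator array, and their effect on UbC-driven transcription can be read out by yellow fluorescence or by the surface marker, which could also support affinity-based cell separation. This fits the associated work on high-throughput measurement of transcriptional effector domains. Because the promoter is already active, the design seems best suited to detecting repression, though the record does not say so.
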