Addgene plasmid #188747: pCL055 AAVS1-9xTetO-UbC-IGKleader-Cas9site-hIgG1_FC-Myc-PDGFRb-T2A-Citrine-PolyA
Depositing lab: Michael Bassik & Lacra Bintu. Publication: Development of compact transcriptional effectors using high-throughput measurements in diverse contexts. Tycko J, Van MV, Aradhana, DelRosso N, Ye H, Yao D, Valbuena R, Vaughan-Jackson A, Xu X, Ludwig C, Spees K, Liu K, Gu M, Khare V, Mukund AX, Suzuki PH, Arana S, Zhang C, Du PP, Ornstein TS, Hess GT, Kamber RA, Qi LS, Khalil AS, Bintu L, Bassik MC. Nat Biotechnol. 2024 Nov 1. doi: 10.1038/s41587-024-02442-6. PubMed 39487265.
Backbone
  Vector backbone: pAAVS1 donor
  Vector type: Mammalian Expression, Synthetic Biology
  Selectable markers: Puromycin
Growth in bacteria
  Bacterial resistance: Ampicillin, 100 μg/mL
  Growth temperature: 37°C
  Growth strain: DH5alpha
  Copy number: High Copy
Gene/Insert
  Gene/Insert name: Surface marker and mCitrine reporter
  Species: Synthetic
  Promoter: UbC
  Cloning method: Gibson Cloning
Terms and licenses: Academic/Nonprofit Terms; Industry Terms: Not Available to Industry
How to cite: pCL055 AAVS1-9xTetO-UbC-IGKleader-Cas9site-hIgG1_FC-Myc-PDGFRb-T2A-Citrine-PolyA was a gift from Michael Bassik & Lacra Bintu (Addgene plasmid # 188747 ; http://n2t.net/addgene:188747 ; RRID:Addgene_188747)
